>Addgene plasmid #160293 | Per2:iLuc | depositor full sequence | sequence record 310479 | Per2:iLuc sequence 17690 bps
GGACCGAACAACTCCGCCGCGCGCGCTCCGTGTAGGCCGGTGCGGGCGGCCCCGTAGCGCAAGGGAGGGC
GGGAAAGGAAGGGCGGGACACAAGGGCGAATCTATAAAGGGCGTCACTCAGCCAGTTCTCTCCTCAGAAG
CGCCGAGAGCGCGACCGGGACGGTTGGAGAAGAAGGTGGCTCCCGGAAGGGGGAGAGACAAACTGCCGTA
ACCTCTGCCGTTCAGGATCTGCGACCTGCAGGTCCTCGCCATGGACCCTGATGATGTTGTTGATTCTTCT
AAATCTTTTGTGATGGAAAACTTTTCTTCGTACCACGGGACTAAACCTGGTTATGTAGATTCCATTCAAA
AAGGTATACAAAAGCCAAAATCTGGTACACAAGGAAATTATGACGATGATTGGAAAGGGTTTTATAGTAC
CGACAATAAATACGACGCTGCGGGATACTCTGTAGATAATGAAAACCCGCTCTCTGGAAAAGCTGGAGGC
GTGGTCAAAGTGACGTATCCAGGACTGACGAAGGTTCTCGCACTAAAAGTGGATAATGCCGAAACTATTA
AGAAAGAGTTAGGTTTAAGTCTCACTGAACCGTTGATGGAGCAAGTCGGAACGGAAGAGTTTATCAAAAG
GTTCGGTGATGGTGCTTCGCGTGTAGTGCTCAGCCTTCCCTTCGCTGAGGGGAGTTCTAGCGTTGAATAT
ATTAATAACTGGGAACAGGCGAAAGCGTTAAGCGTAGAACTTGAGATTAATTTTGAAACCCGTGGAAAAC
GTGGCCAAGATGCGATGTATGAGTATATGGCTCAAGCCTGTGCAGGAAATCGTGTCAGGCGATCTCTTTG
TGAAGGAAACCTTACTTCTGTGGTGTGACATAATTGGACAAACTACCTACAGAGATTTAAAGCTCTAAGG
TAAATATAAAATTTTTAAGTGTATAATGTGTTAAACTACTGATTCCTAATTGTTTGTGTATTTTAGATTC
CAACCTATGGAACTGATGAATGGGAGCAGTGGTGGAATGCAGATCCACTAGGATCTAACTTGTTTATTGC
AGCTTATAATGGTTACAAATAAAGCAATAGCATCACAAATTTCACAAATAAAGCATTTTTTTCACTGCAT
TCTAGTTGTGGTTTGTCCAAACTCATCAATGTATCTTATCATGTCTGGATCGTAGTTCTAGAGCGGACCG
GTAAAACGACGGCCAGTGTTAACTCTAGGAATTCGCAGTGCAGCCCCTGCCATTCGCTGCCCCTTTGGCT
CCTGTCATGGCCTTCATGCTGCCCAGCTACCCGTTCCCACCAGCAACCCCAAACCTGCCTCAGGCCTTCC
TCCCCAGCCAGCCTCACTTTCCAGCCCACCCCACACTTGCCTCCGAAATAACTCCTGCCTCCCAGGCTGA
GTTCCCTAGTCGGACCTCGACGCTCAGACAGCCGTGCGCTTGCCCAGTCACCCCTCCAGCCGGCACAGTG
GCCCTGGGCAGAGCCTCCCCACCGCTCTTCCAGTCCAGAGGCAGTAGTCCCCTACAACTTAACCTGCTTC
AGCTAGAGGAGGCGCCTGAAGGCAGCACTGGAGCCGCAGGGACCCTGGGGACCACAGGGACAGCAGCTTC
TGGTCTGGACTGCACATCTGGCACATCTCGGGATCGGCAGCCAAAGGCACCTCCAACAGTAAGGCTTCTC
TGCTGTGTCTCTTTCTCAGGCAGTACACATGGTAGTCAGCACACACCCACATGTCAGAGGGGCTGCTGGG
TCGAGGGCTTCCTGCCAGCCTCCAGGCCTGAGTTCAGCCCGCAGTGCCTTTTCTGGAGTGTGCACTTCAT
AGTTATGAGGTCCTACCATGGGACATTATTTGGAGCTCTATGAGGAGCAAACGAGGGATCATGCAAATGG
AGGGACCAAGAATAATGTGTGCCTTTGGGAGCATTTAGGAGCCTCACATTTCTCTTCTTTTTTTTTTTTT
CCTGTTTTTTTTTTCTTTTAGTTTTTCAAGACAGGGTTTCTCTGTAGAACCTTGGCTATCTTGGAACTCA
CAGAGATCTGCCTGTGTCTGCCTCTCAAATGCTGGTATTAAAGGCATGCACCACCACTGCCCAGATGGGC
CTCACATTTCTAATGAGTCTTAAAATTGTTTTTCCTTTTTCTTTTCTCTTTTTTCTTTTCTTTTTTCTTT
TCTCTTCTTCTCTTCTCTTTTCTTTTCTTTTTAAAATTTGAGACAGAGTCTTACTCTATCCCTGATTGTC
CTGGAATTTGCTCTGTAGACCAGGTTGGCCTTAAAATGCACAGAGATCTGTCTGCCTCAGCTCTAAGTGC
GGGGATTAAAAGCATGCCCTTGTGTGGCTAGTCTACAAAGATGAATGGAACCCAGCACAGGGAAAAGGGC
CAGGTTCCAGCCTGCAGTGCAGGATCCTGCCCAGTGAAGTCCAGGCTCCCGGAGCTCACAAGGATGAAAG
AGGACCTCCGCTTTTGGCTCAGGAGCCAGTGTGCCTGAGAGCCTTAAGGATGGTGCCAAGGGCTTTTCTC
TAGTAATGGTTTCCAGAAGAACTACCTATATAGTAGCAGCAGCCCAAGTCAGCCCCGTGCCCTGTGTGCC
CTGTGTGCACTGTGTGCCCTGTGTGCCCTGTGTGCACTGTGTGCCCTGTGTGCACTGTGTGCCCTGTGTG
CCCTGTGTGCCCTGTGTGCACTGTGTGCCCTGTGTGCCCTGTGTGCACTGTGTGCACTGTGTGCCCTGTG
TGCCCTGTGTGCCCTGTGTGCCCTGTGTGCACTGTGTGCCCTGTGTGCCCTGTGTGCACTGTGTGCCCTG
TGTGCCCTGTGTGCACTGTGTGCCCTGTGTGCCCTGTGTGCACTGTGTGCACTATGTGCACTGTGTGCCC
TGTGTGCACTGTGTGCACTATGTGCACTGTGTGCCCTGTGTGCACTGTGTGCCCTGTGTGCACTGTGTGC
CCTGTGTGCACTGTGTGCCCTGTGTGCACTGTGTGCACTGTGTGCCCTGTGTGCACTGTGTGCCCTGTGT
GCCCTGTGTGCCCTGTGTGCCCTGTGTGCACTGTGTGCCCTGTGTGCCCTGTGTGCACTGTGTGCACTGT
GTGCCCTGTGTGCACTGTGTGCACTATGTGCACTGTGTGCCCTGTGTGCACTGTGTGCCCTGTGTGCACT
GTGTGCCCTGTGTGCACTGTGTGCCCTGTGTGCCCTGTGTGCCCTGTGTGCCCTGTGTGCACTGTGTGCC
CTGTGTGCCCTGTGTGCACTGTGTGCACTGTGTGCCCTGTGTGCACTGTGTGCACTATGTGCACTGTGTG
CCCTGTGTGCACTGTGTGCCCTGTGTGTGTCAGCGTACAGGGCTGAGTGCTGCCTTCACAAGGTGTCGGC
GCTGCTGTTCAGAACATGGGGACGTGAGAGTGGGCAGTGCTTCTCCCGGAGCCTCTCTGCCCTCTAAGAC
ACTAGGACCCCGGGTGCCTCCTAAGCCAAGCAGCCCCACTGGGGCTCAGAGTCTCAGTCATGGGTGGCTT
ACTGCCCCGGAGGCAGAGGAGCATCATGGCTCTTTATCCACTGGAGTCCAAGCTATTTGCTGTGACCGTC
CCAAAGTCACATTTTATTGGGTGGTATTCATAGGGTACCAGCTACTCTCTCCCCATAACCACAAAATCTG
CCTGCCTGACAGACAGGTAAAGGAAAGGCATGTGCTCTATAACTGATCTTTGCACAAAAGCCACCCTCGG
CACGCCCTTGGTTCCACCTCCCCTTACTGTATTTTGTATGCTAGACTATCACTGTAAGCCCTATGGTCAG
TAGTGTCTTTCCTGTCCCTAAAGTGCAACGAGCCCTCAGACACTCAGAACAGTGATGCCATCTCCACGTC
AAGTGACCTGCTCAACCTCCTTCTGGGCGAGGACCTCTGCTCGGCCACTGGCTCAGCCCTGTCTAGAAGC
GGGGCATCCGCCACCTCAGACTCTCTGGGCTCCAGCTCGCTGGGCTTCGGCACATCCCAAAGTGGGGCAG
GTATGTTTGTGCTGAGGACACAGCTGTATGGTAGCCAGTGTAGAAGATGCTCATGGAATATTCTATCCCT
GGCTGCTCTGCCTGGATGTAGCTCCTTCTGCCCGAATCAGCAGCACAGAGGGCTCTAGTCATCAGAATTG
GGAGTCCTAGCTGGTAGCGTCCAATTTCTGTGTCACTGAAGAGGTTACATTCATGCCAGCCCTTGCAGGG
TTAGTCTGTGGGTTCCCTGGGCATTGGGCACACATGTGCAGACAAAACTAACCTCTAATGGAAGGAATCA
CCCACATTTGTCCTAGAGCCTCCAGGGACAAGGCCACCCTCAAAATCCTGATGCCTTTTCTGCCCTAAAG
TGAGCTTTCCTTAACCTGCTCCCAGGCCTCTCTGCCCAGGGGCAGCAGCTGGGCACAAGTCAGGCCAACA
AGGCCCTCTTAGGACAACTCCTCTCTGGGTTTCTAAAGGTGGATGGATTTGTTTCCAGAGTCAACAGAGA
GTGAAAACCTGGGACAAAGGTCAGGGCTCCAAGAAAGGCACTGCCTGAGTTCAGGTTCACCCCAGGCAAG
AGTCACCTCCTCTGTGCTAGCAGGTATCCCGCGTTCGAATCATTGAGATCATTAAGACTGAAGAGCAAAG
GGGAAGGGGGGCCAGCACAGGCTGTTTCTACCCAAGGAACCCCACTCTCCAGAGCTGCCATGGCTACGCA
TTAGCACATTGTGCAAGAGTCACTCTCTAATGTCAAGGTTATAACGATCGGCGTTTCGTGTATTTGAAGG
CAGTAGTGACACAAGTCACACCAGCAAATACTTTGGAAGCATTGACTCTTCAGAGAATAATCACAAAGCA
AAAATGATCCCAGACACGGAGGAAAGCGAGCAGTTCATTAAGTACGTCTTGCAGGACCCCATCTGGCTGC
TGATGGCCAACACAGACGACAGCATCATGATGACATACCAGCTGCCCTCCCGGTAACTGTTACACTTCCT
GGGAAGCCTGGAGGGCTGGGTAGGCGTGTCCAACACCAAGGTCATCCATGCAGGCAGGATACCTTGGAAC
ACTGGCTAGACTTGGCAATGGAGAGGGAAGAGGCTTCTCCTTCATAACCCCACTGGGCCTGCAGCAGCCT
GCCTACTGCCCTGAGGCAGTTAGAACCCAGGAGATCAACCTCTTGCCAGCAGCACACTCTTCTTTTGCCA
TACATTGGTGCAGTGTTGCCCCTTGAACTGTGTTACATCACCCACCTTAGGGGTAAATGGGATGTGTGTC
TGTCTGAGTCAAAAAAAAAAAAAAAAAACAAGGGTCAAAGTGGGTGATCAGCCCATGTCTGTGGTAACCC
TGGGCCTGCCAGAGTTACTCAGAGCCCGTCAGAGTATAGGTCAGGCGTCCCTGTGAAGCCAGTGAGGTCA
CTATCTTTGCAGAACAGCCCCAGACAGGGGCTAAGAGAAAGGAAGGGCGCCCTGAGGTTCCTGAAGGCAG
CAGACCTCTGGTCAGTGACACGGGAGTAAAGGCTGGGGAGTCTCAGACCTCTGGTGGGAGACAGCTGTGC
TCCAGGCTGGTGTTGACGCAGGAAGGAGACAGCATGGTCCCAGAGTCTAGATGGTTAAGTCTCCTAGGCT
GACCACACAGTGAGAGCCAGCCCAGGGCTCCAGACAGCATCTGAAGATGCCCGGCTCCCCTAGCTAGTTT
CATGAAAAACTGAAATTGTGACCTAAAGAATATTTACTAGAGAGATGCAGTTACTTTATCTCAAGGATAA
TCTACTACTATATTGTTGATATTGAAAAAAAATTGATGAATGAATTATCCCTTTGGCCTGTGACACTCAC
CTATACCTAACTCTTGGTGAAGGGATCTCCAGGCGGTGTTGAAGGAGGACCAGGAGAAGCTGAAGCTGCT
GCAGAGGTCCCAGCCCCGGTTCACAGAGGGCCAGAGGCGAGAGCTCCGAGAGGTTCATCCGTGGGTCCAC
ACTGGGGGCCTGCCTACGGCCATCGATGTGACAGTAAGTTTGCAGGACCTTCCTTCTCACATAGCACTCC
GAGATTATACCTGGGGCTAAGCATGGTAGCACACACCTGCCACCCCAGCACTTGGGAGACTGAGGCAGGA
GGACTGCAGGTCTGTGTCTAATCTGGCTACATAGAAGATTCTGCCACAAAACAAGAAAAGGTTCTAGGGA
CCTGTCTTAGTCAGGGTTTCTATTCCTGCACAAACATCATGACCAAGAAGCAAGTTGGGGAGGAAAGGGT
TTATTCGGCTTACACTTCTATACTGCTGTTCACCAAGGAAGTCAGGACTGGAACTCAAGTAGGTCAGAAA
GCAGGAGCTGATGCAGAGGCCATGGAGGGATGTTCTTTACTGGCTTGCTTCCCCTGGCTTGCTCAGCCTT
CTCTCTTATAGAACCAAGACTACCAGCCCAGAGATGGTCCCACCCACAAGGGGCCTTTCCCCCTCGATCA
CTTATTGAGAAAATGCCTTACAGTTGGATCTCATGGAGGCATTTCCTCAACTGAAGCTCCTTTCTCTGGG
ATAACTCCAGCCTGTGTCAAGTTGACACAAAACTAGCCAGTACAGTACCCTTAGGGGTGATCCCTTCCAG
AGGTTTAAGTGGCCGGCTTGAACAGCTTGCTGGCGTCCATGGCTACCCTTTCCACCCTTCTGGTTTCTGT
TGAGCAACATAAACATTTCTCTGTCCACCTTGTTCTTCCTGTCATGGCTCCTGGGCCTTAAAATCCCAGA
GCCATATATGCTCCCCAGGCCTCTGCCCATCTGCTGGCTCATAGGCGGGGGGGGGGGGGGGGGGCGCTGC
AGTCCAGTGGCAACACTAGCCATATCCATGCTCTTCCCAGCTCACAGGATGGAGGCCCACCTTGCCAAGC
TGCTAACCTTAGGGCCATCTAGCATGCCTCTCCTACTCCATCTGTTCACAGATTACAGCACTCAACTTTA
CTAGGTAGACAGCCAGTTCCCACCACCTCCAACACGGCCCCCTGAATGCCCAATCTTAGAAGTCATACAC
TTCCCAAGTCTAAGCATTCTTTATGGGGAAAGAAGTGAGACTCTGCCTATTGCAGGAGGAGTGGCCTTTG
CAAAGACTTTGTGGTCATCTGGCCACCTACCCTTGTCCCTCACACTCACATACCCTCTTCACCTGAGCAT
GTGCCATGAAACACTTCTGATGGACATCCCTGGAAAGGGACTCATGACCAGGAGCCAGCTTCCTGAGGCA
GGGAGTGCCTCTTTGGTTAGCAACCTCCAGGTGCATGGCTAACATTCCTCCCTATCCTGCTGAGTGGGAA
TGACAGAGAAGATTCCAGCTGCTTGCTTCTTACTCATGTGACCTGTTCTCTCTGAAGGGCTGTGTTTACT
GCGAGAGTGAGGAGAAAGGCAACATTTGCCTGCCATATGAGGAAGACAGTCCTTCCCCGGGACTCTGTGA
TACCTCAGAAGCCAAAGAGGAGGAAGGTGAACAGCTGACAGGCCCCAGGATAGAGGCCCAGACGATAACT
TCGTATAGCATACATTATACGAAGTTATTGGTAAAGCGTGAGAAAAATGTCATCTATGGCCCTGAGCCTC
TCCATCCTTTGGAGGATTTGACTGCCGGCGAAATGCTGTTTCGTGCTCTCCGCAAGCACTCTCATTTGCC
TCAAGCCTTGGTCGATGTGGTCGGCGATGAATCTTTGAGCTACAAGGAGTTTTTTGAGGCAACCGTCTTG
CTGGCTCAGTCCCTCCACAATTGTGGCTACAAGATGAACGACGTCGTTAGTATCTGTGCTGAAAACAATA
CCCGTTTCTTCATTCCAGTCATCGCCGCATGGTATATCGGTATGATCGTGGCTCCAGTCAACGAGAGCTA
CATTCCCGACGAACTGTGTAAAGTCATGGGTATCTCTAAGCCACAGATTGTCTTCACCACTAAGAATATT
CTGAACAAAGTCCTGGAAGTCCAAAGCCGCACCAACTTTATTAAGCGTATCATCATCTTGGACACTGTGG
AGAATATTCACGGTTGCGAATCTTTGCCTAATTTCATCTCTCGCTATTCAGACGGCAACATCGCAAACTT
TAAACCACTCCACTTCGACCCTGTGGAACAAGTTGCAGCCATTCTGTGTAGCAGCGGTACTACTGGACTC
CCAAAGGGAGTCATGCAGACCCATCAAAACATTTGCGTGCGTCTGATCCATGCTCTCGATCCACGCTACG
GCACTCAGCTGATTCCTGGTGTCACCGTCTTGGTCTACTTGCCTTTCTTCCATGCTTTCGGCTTTCATAT
TACTTTGGGTTACTTTATGGTCGGTCTCCGCGTGATTATGTTCCGCCGTTTTGATCAGGAGGCTTTCTTG
AAAGCCATCCAAGATTATGAAGTCCGCAGTGTCATCAACGTGCCTAGCGTGATCCTGTTTTTGTCTAAGA
GCCCACTCGTGGACAAGTACGACTTGTCTTCACTGCGTGAATTGTGTTGCGGTGCCGCTCCACTGGCTAA
GGAGGTCGCTGAAGTGGCCGCCAAACGCTTGAATCTTCCAGGGATTCGTTGTGGCTTCGGCCTCACCGAA
TCTACCAGTGCGATTATCCAGACTCTCGGGGATGAGTTTAAGAGCGGCTCTTTGGGCCGTGTCACTCCAC
TCATGGCTGCTAAGATCGCTGATCGCGAAACTGGTAAGGCTTTGGGCCCGAACCAAGTGGGCGAGCTGTG
TATCAAAGGCCCTATGGTGAGCAAGGGTTATGTCAATAACGTTGAAGCTACCAAGGAGGCCATCGACGAC
GACGGCTGGTTGCATTCTGGTGATTTTGGATATTACGACGAAGATGAGCATTTTTACGTCGTGGATCGTT
ACAAGGAGCTGATCAAATACAAGGGTAGCCAGGTTGCTCCAGCTGAGTTGGAGGAGATTCTGTTGAAAAA
TCCATGCATTCGCGATGTCGCTGTGGTCGGCATTCCTGATCTGGAGGCCGGCGAACTGCCTTCTGCTTTC
GTTGTCAAGCAGCCTGGTAAAGAAATTACCGCCAAAGAAGTGTATGATTACCTGGCTGAACGTGTGAGCC
ATACTAAGTACTTGCGTGGCGGCGTGCGTTTTGTTGACTCCATCCCTCGTAACGTAACAGGCAAAATTAC
CCGCAAGGAGCTGTTGAAACAATTGTTGGAGAAGGCCGGCGGTTAGCCGCGGCAGCTTCTGATGGAATTA
GAACTTGGCAAAACAATACTGAGAATGAAGTGTATCTGGAACAGAGGCTGCTGATCTCGTTCTTCAGGCT
ATGAAACTGACACATTTGGAAACCACAGTACTTAGAACCACAAAGTGGGAATCAAGAGAAAAACAATGAT
CCCACGAGAGATCTATAGATCTATAGATCATGAGTGGGAGGAATGAGCTGGCCCTTAATTTGGTTTTGCT
TGTTTAAATTATGATATCCAACTATGAAACATTATCATAAAGCAATAGTAAAGAGCCTTCAGTAAAGAGC
AGGCATTTATCTAATCCCACCCCACCCCCACCCCCGTAGCTCCAATCCTTCCATTCAAAATGTAGGTACT
CTGTTCTCACCCTTCTTAACAAAGTATGACAGGAAAAACTTCCATTTTAGTGGACATCTTTATTGTTTAA
TAGATCATCAATTTCTGCAGACTTACAGGACGGATCGATCCCCTCAGAAGAACTCGTCAAGAAGGCGATA
GAAGGCGATGCGCTGCGAATCGGGAGCGGCGATACCGTAAAGCACGAGGAAGCGGTCAGCCCATTCGCCG
CCAAGCTCTTCAGCAATATCACGGGTAGCCAACGCTATGTCCTGATAGCGGTCCGCCACACCCAGCCGGC
CACAGTCGATGAATCCAGAAAAGCGGCCATTTTCCACCATGATATTCGGCAAGCAGGCATCGCCATGGGT
CACGACGAGATCATCGCCGTCGGGCATGCGCGCCTTGAGCCTGGCGAACAGTTCGGCTGGCGCGAGCCCC
TGATGCTCTTCGTCCAGATCATCCTGATCGACAAGACCGGCTTCCATCCGAGTACGTGCTCGCTCGATGC
GATGTTTCGCTTGGTGGTCGAATGGGCAGGTAGCCGGATCAAGCGTATGCAGCCGCCGCATTGCATCAGC
CATGATGGATACTTTCTCGGCAGGAGCAAGGTGAGATGACAGGAGATCCTGCCCCGGCACTTCGCCCAAT
AGCAGCCAGTCCCTTCCCGCTTCAGTGACAACGTCGAGCACAGCTGCGCAAGGAACGCCCGTCGTGGCCA
GCCACGATAGCCGCGCTGCCTCGTCCTGCAGTTCATTCAGGGCACCGGACAGGTCGGTCTTGACAAAAAG
AACCGGGCGCCCCTGCGCTGACAGCCGGAACACGGCGGCATCAGAGCAGCCGATTGTCTGTTGTGCCCAG
TCATAGCCGAATAGCCTCTCCACCCAAGCGGCCGGAGAACCTGCGTGCAATCCATCTTGTTCAATGGCCG
ATCCCATATTGGCTGCAGGTCGAAAGGCCCGGAGATGAGGAAGAGGAGAACAGCGCGGCAGACGTGCGCT
TTTGAAGCGTGCGAGAATGCCGGGCCTCGGGAGGACCTTCGCGCCCGCCCCGCCCCTGAGCCCGCCCCTG
AGCCCGCCCCCGGACCCACCCCTTCCCAGCCTCTGAGCCCAGAAAGCGAAGGAGCAAAGCTGCTATTGGC
CGCTGCCCCAAAGGCCTACCCGCTTCCATTGCTCAGCGGTGCTGTCCATCTGCACGAGACTAGTGAGACG
TGCTACTTCCATTTGTCACGTCCTGCACGACGCGAGCTGCGGGGCGGGGGGGAACTTCCTGACTAGGGAG
GAGTAGAATGGTGGCGCGAAGGGGCCACCAAAGAACGGAGCCGGTTGGCGCTACCGGTGGATGTGGAATG
TGTGCGAGGCCAGAGGCCACTTGTGTAGCGCCAAGTGCCAGCGGGGCTGCTAAAGCGCATGCTCCAGACT
GCCTTGGGAAAAGCGCCTCCCCTACCCGGTAGAATTCACTCTAGAGTTAGATAACTTCGTATAGCATACA
TTATACGAAGTTATTGGTGAAGCGTGAGAAAAATGTCATCTATGGCCCTGAGCCTCTCCATCCTTTGGAG
GATTTGACTGCCGGCGAAATGCTGTTTCGTGCTCTCCGCAAGCACTCTCATTTGCCTCAAGCCTTGGTCG
ATGTGGTCGGCGATGAATCTTTGAGCTACAAGGAGTTTTTTGAGGCAACCGTCTTGCTGGCTCAGTCCCT
CCACAATTGTGGCTACAAGATGAACGACGTCGTTAGTATCTGTGCTGAAAACAATACCCGTTTCTTCATT
CCAGTCATCGCCGCATGGTATATCGGTATGATCGTGGCTCCAGTCAACGAGAGCTACATTCCCGACGAAC
TGTGTAAAGTCATGGGTATCTCTAAGCCACAGATTGTCTTCACCACTAAGAATATTCTGAACAAAGTCCT
GGAAGTCCAAAGCCGCACCAACTTTATTAAGCGTATCATCATCTTGGACACTGTGGAGAATATTCACGGT
TGCGAATCTTTGCCTAATTTCATCTCTCGCTATTCAGACGGCAACATCGCAAACTTTAAACCACTCCACT
TCGACCCTGTGGAACAAGTTGCAGCCATTCTGTGTAGCAGCGGTACTACTGGACTCCCAAAGGGAGTCAT
GCAGACCCATCAAAACATTTGCGTGCGTCTGATCCATGCTCTCGATCCACGCGTGGGCACTCAGCTGATT
CCTGGTGTCACCGTCTTGGTCTACTTGCCTTTCTTCCATGCTTTCGGCTTTAGCATTACTTTGGGTTACT
TTATGGTCGGTCTCCGCGTGATTATGTTCCGCCGTTTTGATCAGGAGGCTTTCTTGAAAGCCATCCAAGA
TTATGAAGTCCGCAGTGTCATCAACGTGCCTAGCGTGATCCTGTTTTTGTCTAAGAGCCCACTCGTGGAC
AAGTACGACTTGTCTTCACTGCGTGAATTGTGTTGCGGTGCCGCTCCACTGGCTAAGGAGGTCGCTGAAG
TGGCCGCCAAACGCTTGAATCTTCCAGGGATTCGTTGTGGCTTCGGCCTCACCGAATCTACCAGCGCTAA
CATTCACTCTCTCGGGGATGAGTTTAAGAGCGGCTCTTTGGGCCGTGTCACTCCACTCATGGCTGCTAAG
ATCGCTGATCGCGAAACTGGTAAGGCTTTGGGCCCGAACCAAGTGGGCGAGCTGTGTATCAAAGGCCCTA
TGGTGAGCAAGGGTTATGTCAATAACGTTGAAGCTACCAAGGAGGCCATCGACGACGACGGCTGGTTGCA
TTCTGGTGATTTTGGATATTACGACGAAGATGAGCATTTTTACGTCGTGGATCGTTACAAGGAGCTGATC
AAATACAAGGGTAGCCAGGTTGCTCCAGCTGAGTTGGAGGAGATTCTGTTGAAAAATCCATGCATTCGCG
ATGTCGCTGTGGTCGGCATTCCTGATCTGGAGGCCGGCGAACTGCCTTCTGCTTTCGTTGTCAAGCAGCC
TGGTAAAGAAATTACCGCCAAAGAAGTGTATGATTACCTGGCTGAACGTGTGAGCCATACTAAGTACTTG
CGTGGCGGCGTGCGTTTTGTTGACTCCATCCCTCGTAACGTAACAGGCAAAATTACCCGCAAGGAGCTGT
TGAAACAATTGTTGGAGAAGGCCGGCGGTTAGGATATCAAGCTTGGGGAAGATCTTGTGGTTTCTAATCA
CATGGACCCATACCTACACTGCTTTTTTTGTTTTAGGAAAAACAAAAAACAAAAACACCATAGTTTTCTG
GCGGTGGAACAAAACTGAGGGGAGGTTTAGGAGGAAATCCATTTTTGTATTAAAATAGAAATACGGAATT
TGGGGGATGGGGTGAGATTCGTCATTGAACTTGAGACTGAGGTGGTCTGTGTTGTCATGGAGGCTGCCTC
ATGGTCCTCAGGAGTGTCTTGACCTCCATGAAACCTCTTTCCAGTGTGCCAATGTCCTCTGGCCCCTGTG
GATTGTTCTGAAACATAACACCAGGATGTGGCAGGTAACAGGGAAGCCACAAGAGGCTATCCACCAAGGG
CCCAGCTTTCTGGAACTTTCTCACAGTGTGATTGTATCTCCCAAGCAGAGAGACCATCTCTCCTGACATC
CTCTCAGTGTGTTCCCTTACGTGGTTTGGAGCATGGTGTAGCAGCTTTGGCTTCAGGTCCTGCCTGTGGT
GGTCAACATTCCAGTCTGACATGGCTTCTGTTCGTCAACAAAGTTGAAATGCCTGCTCTGGACTAGTGGA
GCTCAGTGGCTTCTGCAAACGATGCCCACCATCAGACTAGCACCCCCACACTGTACATTTCTCTGCTGTT
CTTGTATCCTTTTTAGACCATTGTGGCCAGTGTGCAGAGAGAGCTGTGGCATCATCAGCCATGTTGCCGT
GTCTGCATGGTGGCCTCTGCAAGCCAGGCTTTGTTGCTGTAGAGGACACCGTCACGTGTTTGTTCTTTGG
TTGGACTCTCTCAGACATTAGCTCCCAGCAGAAAGCAGCCACTGAGCACGGAGGAGAGAGGCACCCACAC
TGCTGCCCTGAGTTCTCCAGTTTGCAGGGAGCTCAGCCTCCCACTTCTATATGTATATACTCCTAGCTAC
TGTGGCTTCGGGTCTCTGTCACATCTATCTGTGCTGCTGGTCCTCAGATCACTGGAACCTGTGGAGAGAA
GGGGACCTCTCTGCCCAGCTCTACAAAACTTTATGCTGCATCAGACATCCAAAGATTGTTCCGACATGCT
TGCGGGTGACCCCTGGTGGAACGAGACATCACCAGTGAGGAATCATTGGACTTAAAAGTAGACAAAGCCT
GGAGCAGAGGAAGCTGTTTCCTGAGTCTGAAGTGGCTACTGGGGACATGTCCTGCTGTAGTTGGTTTTCA
TGGTAAAGCCATCTGAGGCCTGAATATTACCCCTATTTTTCATAAACACAAGAACTCTATTTTTTTTATT
AAAGCAACACCACCTTTCACAGTGATCAGGTAGTAGCCATGTTTTAAAGGAAATTCAATGTTACAGACAG
CTGCCTCTCTGACCAGTCTGATCCTAAGGGTAGATAGAAGATGGTCTAAGCCTACGCTTGTTACTTAAAC
ACAAAACTGCCAAAACCTTCTCTCTTCTCTCTTGAATGTTTACCATCAGCGTTATTTTATGATTATTTAA
TATATAGTCCTTGATTGTTAACTGCTAAGAAGTTGACTTCCTAGGATAATTTTGTGAATCTGTTTACAAG
ATGCCAAGCATCCAGCCCTGTTTTCTTTAGAATGTGTGCTTACACGGGTGTCCTAAGACATTCTCTATTT
TAAACTGAGCCTTCTTTTTAATGTAAATAAGCTCTCAGAGTTTGTGCGATGATGATTCGTGAGCCTTGCC
GGACAAGAGGTTTGTTCATGCGCAAACCAAACGTACCTTCACCCAGTGCAATATATTTGTGTGACTGCTT
GTGTCTTTTTATGACTTTTTTGCCTTTTAGAAAATTGTTAAATAAAGCAAGTATATTTTTATTTTCAACT
GTATGCTTTGTTTGATGTGATGGTGGGGATTTAACCCAGGACCTGATGCAAATTAAGCGTGTGTTCTAAC
ATTGACCTATACCCTAGTGCTGTATATATTTTTAACATAACATAGACCAATAAGCCAAAAAGAATGACAT
TGTCAAAAATAATAAAAGAAAAAAACCCACACAAACAACAACAACAACAAACCTTTTTAAGAACTTCAAA
ATGGTACATTAGGAAATCTCCAGTTCCAGAAGCCAGCAGCTCTTACTTCCCTTGCACTGTGGGCTTTGCT
GGCCGATCTCCTGTCTGTGTATCTCTCACATGCTCAGTCTCTCTGGGCCATTCAAACCCTGTAGGGATTT
CCTATGATGCAGATCTAGCCAGGCATCCCCAGGTCCCTTTCTCTTGGTGTCTCTTTACATGCACACAGTT
TAGCAGATTCACTAGGCTGCCCCTCAGCTTAGCATGACCCCCGCCCAGCACGCACTCTCCCAATAATCCC
GCCTTTGGCTGTTTGCCTGTGTGTTGGTCTCAGGGCTGATTGCAGAGAAATCAGACAAGTACCATGCTAG
AAAGGACCTATATACCGTTAGGATCAGTATATAGGCATCACTGGGGACACAGGCCTCCTACCTGACCCTT
CCTGATTGACAGCCTTGTGAGAGCTACTCTGAAGAGACCTGCTTCCCTTTCCTCTCTCCAAACCAGGGTC
CCAGGGACCGGAGCAGAGGGGCAACATGACACTGGACCTCACTCACGGTCTGCTTCTGGGTGCTCTGAAC
CTGCCTTCTGACTGCAAGTACTGGTGCAGTCTGACACAAAGTTCTCGTGGCAGGTAGGACTGCTTCACTG
TTCCTTTGGAGGACTCTTAATTGAACTTTACGGCCAGAAGGACTGCCCCTCTCCTTTCTCTTCAAACCAA
AAGGAAATTCTTGGGGTCTCCTGGGCAGATTGCCCACAAAGCCCTTGGAAGTCTGCAGGCCTACAGCTGC
CTTTGTCCCTCTGGGGATTTACAGCCTGTTAATTTCTGCTGCTAACTAGTCACCCTGTGGCCATCATGGC
CTTGCCTAGCCTCTGGGGTTCTCTGTTCCTGCCTGGGGGGGGGGGGGGGGATTAAAAGGCCCTACTACTA
AGGAAATCTGCATGCAGGCAAACTTTGAAGGTAGGGTATGGTTCAGGGGACAAATGGCAGGAACTAGTAG
TTTAACTGAGGGAGGTGAACAGGAGAAGGGTTTCCTGAGCCTGAGATGGGGTGAGTAGTCACGCTGCTGG
GACCAATGGAGTCTAAGCCACTTGGCTAATGGAGTCACTAAAATAAAATAAATTGATGCCTGCTTGTACT
TTCCCTTCCTCAAAGGTCTTAAGCTTCCTAGACCCGGGGGGGTCGACGCGGCCGCCATGGTCATAGCTGT
TTGACGTCAGGTGGCACTTTTCGGGGAAATGTGCGCGGAACCCCTATTTGTTTATTTTTCTAAATACATT
CAAATATGTATCCGCTCATGAGACAATAACCCTGATAAATGCTTCAATAATATTGAAAAAGGAAGAGTAT
GAGTATTCAACATTTCCGTGTCGCCCTTATTCCCTTTTTTGCGGCATTTTGCCTTCCTGTTTTTGCTCAC
CCAGAAACGCTGGTGAAAGTAAAAGATGCTGAAGATCAGTTGGGTGCACGAGTGGGTTACATCGAACTGG
ATCTCAACAGCGGTAAGATCCTTGAGAGTTTTCGCCCCGAAGAACGTTTTCCAATGATGAGCACTTTTAA
AGTTCTGCTATGTGGCGCGGTATTATCCCGTATTGACGCCGGGCAAGAGCAACTCGGTCGCCGCATACAC
TATTCTCAGAATGACTTGGTTGAGTACTCACCAGTCACAGAAAAGCATCTTACGGATGGCATGACAGTAA
GAGAATTATGCAGTGCTGCCATAACCATGAGTGATAACACTGCGGCCAACTTACTTCTGACAACGATCGG
AGGACCGAAGGAGCTAACCGCTTTTTTGCACAACATGGGGGATCATGTAACTCGCCTTGATCGTTGGGAA
CCGGAGCTGAATGAAGCCATACCAAACGACGAGCGTGACACCACGATGCCTGTAGCAATGGCAACAACGT
TGCGCAAACTATTAACTGGCGAACTACTTACTCTAGCTTCCCGGCAACAATTAATAGACTGGATGGAGGC
GGATAAAGTTGCAGGACCACTTCTGCGCTCGGCCCTTCCGGCTGGCTGGTTTATTGCTGATAAATCTGGA
GCCGGTGAGCGTGGGTCTCGCGGTATCATTGCAGCACTGGGGCCAGATGGTAAGCCCTCCCGTATCGTAG
TTATCTACACGACGGGGAGTCAGGCAACTATGGATGAACGAAATAGACAGATCGCTGAGATAGGTGCCTC
ACTGATTAAGCATTGGTAACTGTCAGACCAAGTTTACTCATATATACTTTAGATTGATTTAAAACTTCAT
TTTTAATTTAAAAGGATCTAGGTGAAGATCCTTTTTGATAATCTCATGACCAAAATCCCTTAACGTGAGT
TTTCGTTCCACTGAGCGTCAGACCCCGTAGAAAAGATCAAAGGATCTTCTTGAGATCCTTTTTTTCTGCG
CGTAATCTGCTGCTTGCAAACAAAAAAACCACCGCTACCAGCGGTGGTTTGTTTGCCGGATCAAGAGCTA
CCAACTCTTTTTCCGAAGGTAACTGGCTTCAGCAGAGCGCAGATACCAAATACTGTCCTTCTAGTGTAGC
CGTAGTTAGGCCACCACTTCAAGAACTCTGTAGCACCGCCTACATACCTCGCTCTGCTAATCCTGTTACC
AGTGGCTGCTGCCAGTGGCGATAAGTCGTGTCTTACCGGGTTGGACTCAAGACGATAGTTACCGGATAAG
GCGCAGCGGTCGGGCTGAACGGGGGGTTCGTGCACACAGCCCAGCTTGGAGCGAACGACCTACACCGAAC
TGAGATACCTACAGCGTGAGCATTGAGAAAGCGCCACGCTTCCCGAAGGGAGAAAGGCGGACAGGTATCC
GGTAAGCGGCAGGGTCGGAACAGGAGAGCGCACGAGGGAGCTTCCAGGGGGAAACGCCTGGTATCTTTAT
AGTCCTGTCGGGTTTCGCCACCTCTGACTTGAGCGTCGATTTTTGTGATGCTCGTCAGGGGGGCGGAGCC
TATGGAAAAACGCCAGCAACGCGGCCTTTTTACGGTTCCTGGCCTTTTGC
Features (pLannotate 1.2.2; 21 found; start..end, strand, type, name):
    260..832     +  CDS            DTA: diphtheria toxin fragment A; Corynebacterium diphtheriae tox
    835..908     +  CDS            small t antigen (fragment): SV40 (simian virus 40) small t antigen
    910..976     +  intron         small t intron: SV40 (simian virus 40) small t antigen intron
   1037..1171    +  polyA_signal   SV40 poly(A) signal: SV40 polyadenylation signal
   1191..1208    -  CDS            lacZα (fragment): LacZα fragment of β-galactosidase; lacZ fragment
   1219..1668    +  CDS            Per2 (fragment): PER2_MOUSE - Experimental evidence at protein level: Swiss-Prot protein existence level 1. Transcriptional repressor which forms a core component of the circadian clock. The circadian clock, an internal time-keeping system, regulates various physiological processes through the generation of approximately 24 hour circadian rhythms in gene expression, which are translated into rhythms in metabolism and behavior. It is derived from the Latin roots 'circa' (about) and 'diem' (day) and acts as an important regulator of a wide array of physiological functions including metabolism, sleep, body temper
   3804..3992    +  CDS            Per2 (fragment): PER2_MOUSE - Experimental evidence at protein level: Swiss-Prot protein existence level 1. Transcriptional repressor which forms a core component of the circadian clock. The circadian clock, an internal time-keeping system, regulates various physiological processes through the generation of approximately 24 hour circadian rhythms in gene expression, which are translated into rhythms in metabolism and behavior. It is derived from the Latin roots 'circa' (about) and 'diem' (day) and acts as an important regulator of a wide array of physiological functions including metabolism, sleep, body temper
   4759..4953    +  CDS            Per2 (fragment): PER2_MOUSE - Experimental evidence at protein level: Swiss-Prot protein existence level 1. Transcriptional repressor which forms a core component of the circadian clock. The circadian clock, an internal time-keeping system, regulates various physiological processes through the generation of approximately 24 hour circadian rhythms in gene expression, which are translated into rhythms in metabolism and behavior. It is derived from the Latin roots 'circa' (about) and 'diem' (day) and acts as an important regulator of a wide array of physiological functions including metabolism, sleep, body temper
   5831..5983    +  CDS            Per2 (fragment): PER2_MOUSE - Experimental evidence at protein level: Swiss-Prot protein existence level 1. Transcriptional repressor which forms a core component of the circadian clock. The circadian clock, an internal time-keeping system, regulates various physiological processes through the generation of approximately 24 hour circadian rhythms in gene expression, which are translated into rhythms in metabolism and behavior. It is derived from the Latin roots 'circa' (about) and 'diem' (day) and acts as an important regulator of a wide array of physiological functions including metabolism, sleep, body temper
   6764..6787    +  promoter       chicken β-actin promoter (fragment): No description available
   7338..7484    +  CDS            Per2 (fragment): PER2_MOUSE - Experimental evidence at protein level: Swiss-Prot protein existence level 1. Transcriptional repressor which forms a core component of the circadian clock. The circadian clock, an internal time-keeping system, regulates various physiological processes through the generation of approximately 24 hour circadian rhythms in gene expression, which are translated into rhythms in metabolism and behavior. It is derived from the Latin roots 'circa' (about) and 'diem' (day) and acts as an important regulator of a wide array of physiological functions including metabolism, sleep, body temper
   7485..7518    +  protein_bind   loxP: Cre-mediated recombination occurs in the 8-bp core sequence (GCATACAT). Cre recombinase
   7519..9146    +  CDS            CBRluc (fragment): red-emitting variant of click beetle luciferase human codon-optimized
   9157..9618    -  polyA_signal   PGK poly(A) signal: mouse phosphoglycerate kinase 1 polyadenylation signal
   9634..10437   -  CDS            NeoR/KanR: aminoglycoside phosphotransferase from Tn5; aph(3')-II (or nptII); confers resistance to neomycin, kanamycin, and G418 (Geneticin®)
  10451..10947   -  promoter       PGK promoter: mouse phosphoglycerate kinase 1 promoter
  10971..11004   +  protein_bind   loxP: Cre-mediated recombination occurs in the 8-bp core sequence (GCATACAT). Cre recombinase
  11005..12632   +  CDS            CBG99luc (fragment): green-emitting variant of click beetle luciferase human codon-optimized
  15924..16028   +  promoter       AmpR promoter: bla
  16029..16889   +  CDS            AmpR: β-lactamase; bla; confers resistance to ampicillin, carbenicillin, and related antibiotics
  17060..17648   +  rep_origin     ori: high-copy-number ColE1/pMB1/pBR322/pUC origin of replication
