>Addgene plasmid #160293 | Per2:iLuc | addgene full sequence | sequence record 318636 | Addgene NGS Result
ACGGACCGAACAACTCCGCCGCGCGCGCTCCGTGTAGGCCGGTGCGGGCGGCCCCGTAGCGCAAGGGAGG
GCGGGAAAGGAAGGGGCGGGACACAAGGGCGAATCTATAAAGGGCGTCACTCAGCCAGTTCTCTCCTCAG
AAGCGCCGAGAGCGCGACCGGGACGGTTGGAGAAGAAGGTGGCTCCCGGAAGGGGGAGAGACAAACTGCC
GTAACCTCTGCCGTTCAGGATCTGCGACCTGCAGGTCCTCGCCATGGACCCTGATGATGTTGTTGATTCT
TCTAAATCTTTTGTGATGGAAAACTTTTCTTCGTACCACGGGACTAAACCTGGTTATGTAGATTCCATTC
AAAAAGGTATACAAAAGCCAAAATCTGGTACACAAGGAAATTATGACGATGATTGGAAAGGGTTTTATAG
TACCGACAATAAATACGACGCTGCGGGATACTCTGTAGATAATGAAAACCCGCTCTCTGGAAAAGCTGGA
GGCGTGGTCAAAGTGACGTATCCAGGACTGACGAAGGTTCTCGCACTAAAAGTGGATAATGCCGAAACTA
TTAAGAAAGAGTTAGGTTTAAGTCTCACTGAACCGTTGATGGAGCAAGTCGGAACGGAAGAGTTTATCAA
AAGGTTCGGTGATGGTGCTTCGCGTGTAGTGCTCAGCCTTCCCTTCGCTGAGGGGAGTTCTAGCGTTGAA
TATATTAATAACTGGGAACAGGCGAAAGCGTTAAGCGTAGAACTTGAGATTAATTTTGAAACCCGTGGAA
AACGTGGCCAAGATGCGATGTATGAGTATATGGCTCAAGCCTGTGCAGGAAATCGTGTCAGGCGATCTCT
TTGTGAAGGAACCTTACTTCTGTGGTGTGACATAATTGGACAAACTACCTACAGAGATTTAAAGCTCTAA
GGTAAATATAAAATTTTTAAGTGTATAATGTGTTAAACTACTGATTCTAATTGTTTGTGTATTTTAGATT
CCAACCTATGGAACTGATGAATGGGAGCAGTGGTGGAATGCAGATCCACTAGGATCTAACTTGTTTATTG
CAGCTTATAATGGTTACAAATAAAGCAATAGCATCACAAATTTCACAAATAAAGCATTTTTTTCACTGCA
TTCTAGTTGTGGTTTGTCCAAACTCATCAATGTATCTTATCATGTCTGGATCGTAGTTCTAGAGCGGACC
GGTAAAACGACGGCCAGTGTTAACTCTAGGAATTCGCAGTGCAGCCCCTGCCATTCGCTGCCCCTTTGGC
TCCTGTCATGGCCTTCATGCTGCCCAGCTACCCGTTCCCACCAGCAACCCCAAACCTGCCTCAGGCCTTC
CTCCCCAGCCAGCCTCACTTTCCAGCCCACCCCACACTTGCCTCCGAAATAACTCCTGCCTCCCAGGCTG
AGTTCCCTAGTCGGACCTCGACGCTCAGACAGCCGTGCGCTTGCCCAGTCACCCCTCCAGCCGGCACAGT
GGCCCTGGGCAGAGCCTCCCCACCGCTCTTCCAGTCCAGAGGCAGTAGTCCCCTACAACTTAACCTGCTT
CAGCTAGAGGAGGCGCCTGAAGGCAGCACTGGAGCCGCAGGGACCCTGGGGACCACAGGGACAGCAGCTT
CTGGTCTGGACTGCACATCTGGCACATCTCGGGATCGGCAGCCAAAGGCACCTCCAACAGTAAGGCTTCT
CTGCTGTGTCTCTTTCTCAGGCAGTACACATGGTAGTCAGCACACACCCACATGTCAGAGGGGCTGCTGG
GTCGAGGGCTTCCTGCCAGCCTCCAGGCCTGAGTTCAGCCCGCAGTGCCTTTTCTGGAGTGTGCACTTCA
TAGTTATGAGGTCCTACCATGGGACATTATTTGGAGCTCTATGAGGAGCAAACGAGGGATCATGCAAATG
GAGGGACCAAGAATAATGTGTGCCTTTGGGAGCATTTAGGAGCCTCACATTTCTCTTCTTTTTTTTTTTT
TCCTGTTTTTTTTTTCTTTTAGTTTTTCAAGACAGGGTTTCTCTGTAGAACCTTGGCTATCTTGGAACTC
ACAGAGATCTGCCTGTGTCTGCCTCTCAAATGCTGGTATTAAAGGCATGCACCACCACTGCCCAGATGGG
CCTCACATTTCTAATGAGTCTTAAAATTGTTTTTCCTTTTTCTTTTCTCTTTTTTCTTTTCTTTTTTCTT
TTCTCTTCTTCTCTTCTCTTTTCTTTTCTTTTTAAAATTTGAGACAGAGTCTTACTCTATCCCTGATTGT
CCTGGAATTTGCTCTGTAGACCAGGTTGGCCTTAAAATGCACAGAGATCTGTCTGCCTCAGCTCTAAGTG
CGGGGATTAAAAGCATGCCCTTGTGTGGCTAGTCTACAAAGATGAATGGAACCCAGCACAGGGAAAAGGG
CCAGGTTCCAGCCTGCAGTGCAGGATCCTGCCCAGTGAAGTCCAGGCTCCCGGAGCTCACAAGGATGAAA
GAGGACCTCCGCTTTTGGCTCAGGAGCCAGTGTGCCTGAGAGCCTTAAGGATGGTGCCAAGGGCTTTTCT
CTAGTAATGGTTTCCAGAAGAACTACCTATATAGTAGCAGCAGCCCAAGTCAGCCCCGTGCACTGTGTGC
CCTGTGTGCCCTGTGTGCCCTGTGTGCCCTGTGTGCCCTGTGTGCACTGTGTGCCCTGTGTGCMCTGTGT
GCMCTGTGTGCMCTGTGTGCCCTGTGTGCMCTGTGTGCMCTGTGTGCACTGTGTGCCCTGTGTGCCCTGT
GTGCCCTGTGTGCCCTGTGTGCCCTGTGTGCCCTGTGTGCCCTGTGTGCACTGTGTGCACTATGTGCACT
GTGTGCCCTGTGTGCACTGTGTGCCCTGTGTGCACTGTGTGCACTGTGTGCACTATGTGCACTGTGTGCC
CTGTGTGCACTGTGTGCACTATGTGCACTGTGTGCCCTGTGTGCACTGTGTGCCCTGTGTGCACTGTGTG
CCCTGTGTGCACTATGTGCACTGTGTGCACTGTGTGCCCTGTGTGCACTGTGTGCACTGTGTGCCCTGTG
TGCMCTGTGTGCMCTGTGTGCCCTGTGTGCMCTGTGTGCMCTGTGTGCCCTGTGTGCMCTGTGTGCACTG
TGTGCCCTGTGTGCACTGTGTGCMCTGTGTGCCCTGTGTGCMCTGTGTGCMCTGTGTGCCCTGTGTGCMC
TGTGTGCCCTGTGTGCMCTGTGTGCCCTGTGTGCCCTGTGTGCMCTGTGTGCCCTGTGTGCACTATGTGC
ACTGTGTGCCCTGTGTGCACTGTGTGCCCTGTGTGCCCTGTGTGCACTGTGTGCCCTGTGTGCACTGTGT
GCCCTGTGTGCACTGTGTGCCCTGTGTGTGTCAGCGTACAGGGCTGAGTGCTGCCTTCACAAGGTGTCGG
CGCTGCTGTTCAGAACATGGGGACGTGAGAGTGGGCAGTGCTTCTCCCGGAGCCTCTCTGCCCTCTAAGA
CACTAGGACCCCGGGTGCCTCCTAAGCCAAGCAGCCCCACTGGGGCTCAGAGTCTCAGTCATGGGTGGCT
TACTGCCCCGGAGGCAGAGGAGCATCATGGCTCTTTATCCACTGGAGTCCAAGCTATTTGCTGTGACCGT
CCCAAAGTCACATTTTATTGGGTGGTATTCATAGGGTACCAGCTACTCTCTCCCCATAACCACAAAATCT
GCCTGCCTGACAGACAGGTAAAGGAAAGGCATGTGCTCTATAACTGATCTTTGCACAAAAGCCACCCTCG
GCACGCCCTTGGTTCCACCTCCCCTTACTGTATTTTGTATGCTAGACTATCACTGTAAGCCCTATGGTCA
GTAGTGTCTTTCCTGTCCCTAAAGTGCAACGAGCCCTCAGACACTCAGAACAGTGATGCCATCTCCACGT
CAAGTGACCTGCTCAACCTCCTTCTGGGCGAGGACCTCTGCTCGGCCACTGGCTCAGCCCTGTCTAGAAG
CGGGGCATCCGCCACCTCAGACTCTCTGGGCTCCAGCTCGCTGGGCTTCGGCACATCCCAAAGTGGGGCA
GGTATGTTTGTGCTGAGGACACAGCTGTATGGTAGCCAGTGTAGAAGATGCTCATGGAATATTCTATCCC
TGGCTGCTCTGCCTGGATGTAGCTCCTTCTGCCCGAATCAGCAGCACAGAGGGCTCTAGTCATCAGAATT
GGGAGTCCTAGCTGGTAGCGTCCAATTTCTGTGTCACTGAAGAGGTTACATTCATGCCAGCCCTTGCAGG
GTTAGTCTGTGGGTTCCCTGGGCATTGGGCACACATGTGCAGACAAAACTAACCTCTAATGGAAGGAATC
ACCCACATTTGTCCTAGAGCCTCCAGGGACAAGGCCACCCTCAAAATCCTGATGCCTTTTCTGCCCTAAA
GTGAGCTTTCCTTAACCTGCTCCCAGGCCTCTCTGCCCAGGGGCAGCAGCTGGGCACAAGTCAGGCCAAC
AAGGCCCTCTTAGGACAACTCCTCTCTGGGTTTCTAAAGGTGGATGGATTTGTTTCCAGAGTCAACAGAG
AGTGAAAACCTGGGACAAAGGTCAGGGCTCCAAGAAAGGCACTGCCTGAGTTCAGGTTCACCCCAGGCAA
GAGTCACCTCCTCTGTGCTAGCAGGTATCCCGCGTTCGAATCATTGAGATCATTAAGACTGAAGAGCAAA
GGGGAAGGGGGGCCAGCACAGGCTGTTTCTACCCAAGGAACCCCACTCTCCAGAGCTGCCATGGCTACGC
ATTAGCACATTGTGCAAGAGTCACTCTCTAATGTCAAGGTTATAACGATCGGCGTTTCGTGTATTTGAAG
GCAGTAGTGACACAAGTCACACCAGCAAATACTTTGGAAGCATTGACTCTTCAGAGAATAATCACAAAGC
AAAAATGATCCCAGACACGGAGGAAAGCGAGCAGTTCATTAAGTACGTCTTGCAGGACCCCATCTGGCTG
CTGATGGCCAACACAGACGACAGCATCATGATGACATACCAGCTGCCCTCCCGGTAACTGTTACACTTCC
TGGGAAGCCTGGAGGGCTGGGTAGGCGTGTCCAACACCAAGGTCATCCATGCAGGCAGGATACCTTGGAA
CACTGGCTAGACTTGGCAATGGAGAGGGAAGAGGCTTCTCCTTCATAACCCCACTGGGCCTGCAGCAGCC
TGCCTACTGCCCTGAGGCAGTTAGAACCCAGGAGATCAACCTCTTGCCAGCAGCACACTCTTCTTTTGCC
ATACATTGGTGCAGTGTTGCCCCTTGAACTGTGTTACATCACCCACCTTAGGGGTAAATGGGATGTGTGT
CTGTCTGAGTCAAAAAAAAAAAAAAAAAACAAGGGTCAAAGTGGGTGATCAGCCCATGTCTGTGGTAACC
CTGGGCCTGCCAGAGTTACTCAGAGCCCGTCAGAGTATAGGTCAGGCGTCCCTGTGAAGCCAGTGAGGTC
ACTATCTTTGCAGAACAGCCCCAGACAGGGGCTAAGAGAAAGGAAGGGCGCCCTGAGGTTCCTGAAGGCA
GCAGACCTCTGGTCAGTGACACGGGAGTAAAGGCTGGGGAGTCTCAGACCTCTGGTGGGAGACAGCTGTG
CTCCAGGCTGGTGTTGACGCAGGAAGGAGACAGCATGGTCCCAGAGTCTAGATGGTTAAGTCTCCTAGGC
TGACCACACAGTGAGAGCCAGCCCAGGGCTCCAGACAGCATCTGAAGATGCCCGGCTCCCCTAGCTAGTT
TCATGAAAAACTGAAATTGTGACCTAAAGAATATTTACTAGAGAGATGCAGTTACTTTATCTCAAGGATA
ATCTACTACTATATTGTTGATATTGAAAAAAAATTGATGAATGAATTATCCCTTTGGCCTGTGACACTCA
CCTATACCTAACTCTTGGTGAAGGGATCTCCAGGCGGTGTTGAAGGAGGACCAGGAGAAGCTGAAGCTGC
TGCAGAGGTCCCAGCCCCGGTTCACAGAGGGCCAGAGGCGAGAGCTCCGAGAGGTTCATCCGTGGGTCCA
CACTGGGGGCCTGCCTACGGCCATCGATGTGACAGTAAGTTTGCAGGACCTTCCTTCTCACATAGCACTC
CGAGATTATACCTGGGGCTAAGCATGGTAGCACACACCTGCCACCCCAGCACTTGGGAGACTGAGGCAGG
AGGACTGCAGGTCTGTGTCTAATCTGGCTACATAGAAGATTCTGCCACAAAACAAGAAAAGGTTCTAGGG
ACCTGTCTTAGTCAGGGTTTCTATTCCTGCACAAACATCATGACCAAGAAGCAAGTTGGGGAGGAAAGGG
TTTATTCGGCTTACACTTCTATACTGCTGTTCACCAAGGAAGTCAGGACTGGAACTCAAGTAGGTCAGAA
AGCAGGAGCTGATGCAGAGGCCATGGAGGGATGTTCTTTACTGGCTTGCTTCCCCTGGCTTGCTCAGCCT
TCTCTCTTATAGAACCAAGACTACCAGCCCAGAGATGGTCCCACCCACAAGGGGCCTTTCCCCCTCGATC
ACTTATTGAGAAAATGCCTTACAGTTGGATCTCATGGAGGCATTTCCTCAACTGAAGCTCCTTTCTCTGG
GATAACTCCAGCCTGTGTCAAGTTGACACAAAACTAGCCAGTACAGTACCCTTAGGGGTGATCCCTTCCA
GAGGTTTAAGTGGCCGGCTTGAACAGCTTGCTGGCGTCCATGGCTACCCTTTCCACCCTTCTGGTTTCTG
TTGAGCAACATAAACATTTCTCTGTCCACCTTGTTCTTCCTGTCATGGCTCCTGGGCCTTAAAATCCCAG
AGCCATATATGCTCCCCAGGCCTCTGCCCATCTGCTGGCTCATAGGCGGGGGGGGGGGGGGGGGGCGCTG
CAGTCCAGTGGCAACACTAGCCATATCCATGCTCTTCCCAGCTCACAGGATGGAGGCCCACCTTGCCAAG
CTGCTAACCTTAGGGCCATCTAGCATGCCTCTCCTACTCCATCTGTTCACAGATTACAGCACTCAACTTT
ACTAGGTAGACAGCCAGTTCCCACCACCTCCAACACGGCCCCCTGAATGCCCAATCTTAGAAGTCATACA
CTTCCCAAGTCTAAGCATTCTTTATGGGGAAAGAAGTGAGACTCTGCCTATTGCAGGAGGAGTGGCCTTT
GCAAAGACTTTGTGGTCATCTGGCCACCTACCCTTGTCCCTCACACTCACATACCCTCTTCACCTGAGCA
TGTGCCATGAAACACTTCTGATGGACATCCCTGGAAAGGGACTCATGACCAGGAGCCAGCTTCCTGAGGC
AGGGAGTGCCTCTTTGGTTAGCAACCTCCAGGTGCATGGCTAACATTCCTCCCTATCCTGCTGAGTGGGA
ATGACAGAGAAGATTCCAGCTGCTTGCTTCTTACTCATGTGACCTGTTCTCTCTGAAGGGCTGTGTTTAC
TGCGAGAGTGAGGAGAAAGGCAACATTTGCCTGCCATATGAGGAAGACAGTCCTTCCCCGGGACTCTGTG
ATACCTCAGAAGCCAAAGAGGAGGAAGGTGAACAGCTGACAGGCCCCAGGATAGAGGCCCAGACGATAAC
TTCGTATAGCATACATTATACGAAGTTATTGGTAAAGCGTGAGAAAAATGTCATCTATGGCCCTGAGCCT
CTCCATCCTTTGGAGGATTTGACTGCCGGCGAAATGCTGTTTCGTGCTCTCCGCAAGCACTCTCATTTGC
CTCAAGCCTTGGTCGATGTGGTCGGCGATGAATCTTTGAGCTACAAGGAGTTTTTTGAGGCAACCGTCTT
GCTGGCTCAGTCCCTCCACAATTGTGGCTACAAGATGAACGACGTCGTTAGTATCTGTGCTGAAAACAAT
ACCCGTTTCTTCATTCCAGTCATCGCCGCATGGTATATCGGTATGATCGTGGCTCCAGTCAACGAGAGCT
ACATTCCCGACGAACTGTGTAAAGTCATGGGTATCTCTAAGCCACAGATTGTCTTCACCACTAAGAATAT
TCTGAACAAAGTCCTGGAAGTCCAAAGCCGCACCAACTTTATTAAGCGTATCATCATCTTGGACACTGTG
GAGAATATTCACGGTTGCGAATCTTTGCCTAATTTCATCTCTCGCTATTCAGACGGCAACATCGCAAACT
TTAAACCACTCCACTTCGACCCTGTGGAACAAGTTGCAGCCATTCTGTGTAGCAGCGGTACTACTGGACT
CCCAAAGGGAGTCATGCAGACCCATCAAAACATTTGCGTGCGTCTGATCCATGCTCTCGATCCACGCTAC
GGCACTCAGCTGATTCCTGGTGTCACCGTCTTGGTCTACTTGCCTTTCTTCCATGCTTTCGGCTTTCATA
TTACTTTGGGTTACTTTATGGTCGGTCTCCGCGTGATTATGTTCCGCCGTTTTGATCAGGAGGCTTTCTT
GAAAGCCATCCAAGATTATGAAGTCCGCAGTGTCATCAACGTGCCTAGCGTGATCCTGTTTTTGTCTAAG
AGCCCACTCGTGGACAAGTACGACTTGTCTTCACTGCGTGAATTGTGTTGCGGTGCCGCTCCACTGGCTA
AGGAGGTCGCTGAAGTGGCCGCCAAACGCTTGAATCTTCCAGGGATTCGTTGTGGCTTCGGCCTCACCGA
ATCTACCAGTGCGATTATCCAGACTCTCGGGGATGAGTTTAAGAGCGGCTCTTTGGGCCGTGTCACTCCA
CTCATGGCTGCTAAGATCGCTGATCGCGAAACTGGTAAGGCTTTGGGCCCGAACCAAGTGGGCGAGCTGT
GTATCAAAGGCCCTATGGTGAGCAAGGGTTATGTCAATAACGTTGAAGCTACCAAGGAGGCCATCGACGA
CGACGGCTGGTTGCATTCTGGTGATTTTGGATATTACGACGAAGATGAGCATTTTTACGTCGTGGATCGT
TACAAGGAGCTGATCAAATACAAGGGTAGCCAGGTTGCTCCAGCTGAGTTGGAGGAGATTCTGTTGAAAA
ATCCATGCATTCGCGATGTCGCTGTGGTCGGCATTCCTGATCTGGAGGCCGGCGAACTGCCTTCTGCTTT
CGTTGTCAAGCAGCCTGGTAAAGAAATTACCGCCAAAGAAGTGTATGATTACCTGGCTGAACGTGTGAGC
CATACTAAGTACTTGCGTGGCGGCGTGCGTTTTGTTGACTCCATCCCTCGTAACGTAACAGGCAAAATTA
CCCGCAAGGAGCTGTTGAAACAATTGTTGGAGAAGGCCGGCGGTTAGCCGCGGCAGCTTCTGATGGAATT
AGAACTTGGCAAAACAATACTGAGAATGAAGTGTATGTGGAACAGAGGCTGCTGATCTCGTTCTTCAGGC
TATGAAACTGACACATTTGGAAACCACAGTACTTAGAACCACAAAGTGGGAATCAAGAGAAAAACAATGA
TCCCACGAGAGATCTATAGATCTATAGATCATGAGTGGGAGGAATGAGCTGGCCCTTAATTTGGTTTTGC
TTGTTTAAATTATGATATCCAACTATGAAACATTATCATAAAGCAATAGTAAAGAGCCTTCAGTAAAGAG
CAGGCATTTATCTAATCCCACCCCACCCCCACCCCCGTAGCTCCAATCCTTCCATTCAAAATGTAGGTAC
TCTGTTCTCACCCTTCTTAACAAAGTATGACAGGAAAAACTTCCATTTTAGTGGACATCTTTATTGTTTA
ATAGATCATCAATTTCTGCAGACTTACAGCGGATCGATCCCCTCAGAAGAACTCGTCAAGAAGGCGATAG
AAGGCGATGCGCTGCGAATCGGGAGCGGCGATACCGTAAAGCACGAGGAAGCGGTCAGCCCATTCGCCGC
CAAGCTCTTCAGCAATATCACGGGTAGCCAACGCTATGTCCTGATAGCGGTCCGCCACACCCAGCCGGCC
ACAGTCGATGAATCCAGAAAAGCGGCCATTTTCCACCATGATATTCGGCAAGCAGGCATCGCCATGGGTC
ACGACGAGATCATCGCCGTCGGGCATGCGCGCCTTGAGCCTGGCGAACAGTTCGGCTGGCGCGAGCCCCT
GATGCTCTTCGTCCAGATCATCCTGATCGACAAGACCGGCTTCCATCCGAGTACGTGCTCGCTCGATGCG
ATGTTTCGCTTGGTGGTCGAATGGGCAGGTAGCCGGATCAAGCGTATGCAGCCGCCGCATTGCATCAGCC
ATGATGGATACTTTCTCGGCAGGAGCAAGGTGAGATGACAGGAGATCCTGCCCCGGCACTTCGCCCAATA
GCAGCCAGTCCCTTCCCGCTTCAGTGACAACGTCGAGCACAGCTGCGCAAGGAACGCCCGTCGTGGCCAG
CCACGATAGCCGCGCTGCCTCGTCCTGCAGTTCATTCAGGGCACCGGACAGGTCGGTCTTGACAAAAAGA
ACCGGGCGCCCCTGCGCTGACAGCCGGAACACGGCGGCATCAGAGCAGCCGATTGTCTGTTGTGCCCAGT
CATAGCCGAATAGCCTCTCCACCCAAGCGGCCGGAGAACCTGCGTGCAATCCATCTTGTTCAATGGCCGA
TCCCATATTGGCTGCAGGTCGAAAGGCCCGGAGATGAGGAAGAGGAGAACAGCGCGGCAGACGTGCGCTT
TTGAAGCGTGCAGAATGCCGGGCCTCCGGAGGACCTTCGGGCGCCCGCCCCGCCCCTGAGCCCGCCCCTG
AGCCCGCCCCCGGACCCACCCCTTCCCAGCCTCTGAGCCCAGAAAGCGAAGGAGCAAAGCTGCTATTGGC
CGCTGCCCCAAAGGCCTACCCGCTTCCATTGCTCAGCGGTGCTGTCCATCTGCACGAGACTAGTGAGACG
TGCTACTTCCATTTGTCACGTCCTGCACGACGCGAGCTGCGGGGCGGGGGGGAACTTCCTGACTAGGGGA
GGAGTAGAAGGTGGCGCGAAGGGGCCACCAAAGAACGGAGCCGGTTGGCGCCTACCGGTGGATGTGGAAT
GTGTGCGAGGCCAGAGGCCACTTGTGTAGCGCCAAGTGCCCAGCGGGGCTGCTAAAGCGCATGCTCCAGA
CTGCCTTGGGAAAAGCGCCTCCCCTACCCGGTAGAATTCACTCTAGAGTTAGATAACTTCGTATAGCATA
CATTATACGAAGTTATTGGTGAAGCGTGAGAAAAATGTCATCTATGGCCCTGAGCCTCTCCATCCTTTGG
AGGATTTGACTGCCGGCGAAATGCTGTTTCGTGCTCTCCGCAAGCACTCTCATTTGCCTCAAGCCTTGGT
CGATGTGGTCGGCGATGAATCTTTGAGCTACAAGGAGTTTTTTGAGGCAACCGTCTTGCTGGCTCAGTCC
CTCCACAATTGTGGCTACAAGATGAACGACGTCGTTAGTATCTGTGCTGAAAACAATACCCGTTTCTTCA
TTCCAGTCATCGCCGCATGGTATATCGGTATGATCGTGGCTCCAGTCAACGAGAGCTACATTCCCGACGA
ACTGTGTAAAGTCATGGGTATCTCTAAGCCACAGATTGTCTTCACCACTAAGAATATTCTGAACAAAGTC
CTGGAAGTCCAAAGCCGCACCAACTTTATTAAGCGTATCATCATCTTGGACACTGTGGAGAATATTCACG
GTTGCGAATCTTTGCCTAATTTCATCTCTCGCTATTCAGACGGCAACATCGCAAACTTTAAACCACTCCA
CTTCGACCCTGTGGAACAAGTTGCAGCCATTCTGTGTAGCAGCGGTACTACTGGACTCCCAAAGGGAGTC
ATGCAGACCCATCAAAACATTTGCGTGCGTCTGATCCATGCTCTCGATCCACGCGTGGGCACTCAGCTGA
TTCCTGGTGTCACCGTCTTGGTCTACTTGCCTTTCTTCCATGCTTTCGGCTTTAGCATTACTTTGGGTTA
CTTTATGGTCGGTCTCCGCGTGATTATGTTCCGCCGTTTTGATCAGGAGGCTTTCTTGAAAGCCATCCAA
GATTATGAAGTCCGCAGTGTCATCAACGTGCCTAGCGTGATCCTGTTTTTGTCTAAGAGCCCACTCGTGG
ACAAGTACGACTTGTCTTCACTGCGTGAATTGTGTTGCGGTGCCGCTCCACTGGCTAAGGAGGTCGCTGA
AGTGGCCGCCAAACGCTTGAATCTTCCAGGGATTCGTTGTGGCTTCGGCCTCACCGAATCTACCAGCGCT
AACATTCACTCTCTCGGGGATGAGTTTAAGAGCGGCTCTTTGGGCCGTGTCACTCCACTCATGGCTGCTA
AGATCGCTGATCGCGAAACTGGTAAGGCTTTGGGCCCGAACCAAGTGGGCGAGCTGTGTATCAAAGGCCC
TATGGTGAGCAAGGGTTATGTCAATAACGTTGAAGCTACCAAGGAGGCCATCGACGACGACGGCTGGTTG
CATTCTGGTGATTTTGGATATTACGACGAAGATGAGCATTTTTACGTCGTGGATCGTTACAAGGAGCTGA
TCAAATACAAGGGTAGCCAGGTTGCTCCAGCTGAGTTGGAGGAGATTCTGTTGAAAAATCCATGCATTCG
CGATGTCGCTGTGGTCGGCATTCCTGATCTGGAGGCCGGCGAACTGCCTTCTGCTTTCGTTGTCAAGCAG
CCTGGTAAAGAAATTACCGCCAAAGAAGTGTATGATTACCTGGCTGAACGTGTGAGCCATACTAAGTACT
TGCGTGGCGGCGTGCGTTTTGTTGACTCCATCCCTCGTAACGTAACAGGCAAAATTACCCGCAAGGAGCT
GTTGAAACAATTGTTGGAGAAGGCCGGCGGTTAGGATATCAAGCTTGGGGAAGATCTTGTGGTTTCTAAT
CACATGGACCCATACCTACACTGCTTTTTTTTGTTTTAGGAAAAACAAAAAACAAAAACACCATAGTTTT
CTGGCGGTGGAACAAAACTGAGGGGAGGTTTAGGAGGAAATCCATTTTTGTATTAAAATAGAAATACGGA
ATTTGGGGGATGGGGTGAGATTCGTCATTGAACTTGAGACTGAGGTGGTCTGTGTTGTCATGGAGGCTGC
CTCATGGTCCTCAGGAGTGTCTTGACCTCCATGAAACCTCTTTCCAGTGTGCCAATGTCCTCTGGCCCCT
GTGGATTGTTCTGAAACATAACACCAGGATGTGGCAGGTAACAGGGAAGCCACAAGAGGCTATCCACCAA
GGGCCCAGCTTTCTGGAACTTTCTCACAGTGTGATTGTATCTCCCAAGCAGAGAGACCATCTCTCCTGAC
ATCCTCTCAGTGTGTTCCCTTACGTGGTTTGGAGCATGGTGTAGCAGCTTTGGCTTCAGGTCCTGCCTGT
GGTGGTCAACATTCCAGTCTGACATGGCTTCTGTTCGTCAACAAAGTTGAAATGCCTGCTCTGGACTAGT
GGAGCTCAGTGGCTTCTGCAAACGATGCCCACCATCAGACTAGCACCCCCACACTGTACATTTCTCTGCT
GTTCTTGTATCCTTTTTAGACCATTGTGGCCAGTGTGCAGAGAGAGCTGTGGCATCATCAGCCATGTTGC
CGTGTCTGCATGGTGGCCTCTGCAAGCCAGGCTTTGTTGCTGTAGAGGACACCGTCACGTGTTTGTTCTT
TGGTTGGACTCTCTCAGACATTAGCTCCCAGCAGAAAGCAGCCACTGAGCACGGAGGAGAGGGCACCCAC
ACTGCTGCCCTGAGTTCTCCAGTTTGCAGGGAGCTCAGCCTCCCACTCTATATGTATATACTCCTAGCTA
CTGTGGCTTCGGGTCTCTGTCACATCTATCTGTGCTGCTGGTCCTCAGATCACTGGAACCTGTGGAGAGA
AGGGGACCTCTCTGCCCAGCTCTACAAAACTTTATGCTGCATCAGACATCCAAAGATTGTTCCGACATGC
TTGCGGGTGACCCCTGGTGGAACGAGACATCACCAGTGAGGAATCATTGGACTTAAAAGTAGACAAAGCC
TGGAGCAGAGGAAGCTGTTTCCTGAGTCTGAAGTGGCTACTGGGGACATGTCCTGCTGTAGTTGGTTTTC
ATGGTAAAGCCATCTGAGGCCTGAATATTACCCCTATTTTTCATAAACACAAGAACTCTATTTTTTTTAT
TAAAGCAACACCACCTTTCACAGTGATCAGGTAGTAGCCATGTTTTAAAGGAAATTCAATGTTACAGACA
GCTGCCTCTCTGACCAGTCTGATCCTAAGGGTAGATAGAAGATGGTCTAAGCCTACGCTTGTTACTTAAA
CACAAAACTGCCAAAACCTTCTCTCTTCTCTCTTGAATGTTTACCATCAGCGTTATTTTATGATTATTTA
ATATATAGTCCTTGATTGTTAACTGCTAAGAAGTTGACTTCCTAGGATAATTTTGTGAATCTGTTTACAA
GATGCCAAGCATCCAGCCCTGTTTTCTTTAGAATGTGTGCTTACACGGGTGTCCTAAGACATTCTCTATT
TTAAACTGAGCCTTCTTTTTAATGTAAATAAGCTCTCAGAGTTTGTGCGATGATGATTCGTGAGCCTTGC
CGGACAAGAGGTTTGTTCATGCGCAAACCAAACGTACCTTCACCCAGTGCAATATATTTGTGTGACTGCT
TGTGTCTTTTTATGACTTTTTTGCCTTTTAGAAAATTGTTAAATAAAGCAAGTATATTTTTATTTTCAAC
TGTATGCTTTGTTTGATGTGATGGTGGGGATTTAACCCAGGACCTCATGCAAATTAAGCGTGTGTTCTAA
CATTGACCTATACCCTAGTGCTGTATATATTTTTAACATAACATAGACCAATAAGCCAAAAAGAATGACA
TTGTCAAAAATAATAAAAGAAAAAAACCCACACAAACAACAACAACAACAAACCTTTTTAAGAACTTCAA
AATGGTACATTAGGAAATCTCCAGTTCCAGAAGCCAGCAGCTCTTACTTCCCTTGCACTGTGGGCTTTGC
TGGCCGATCTCCTGTCTGTGTATCTCTCACATGCTCAGTCTCTCTGGGCCATTCAAACCCTGTAGGGATT
TCCTATGATGCAGATCTAGCCAGGCATCCCCAGGTCCCTTTCTCTTGGTGTCTCTTTACATGCACACAGT
TTAGCAGATTCACTAGGCTGCCCCTCAGCTTAGCATGACCCCCGCCCAGCACGCACTCTCCCAATAATCC
CGCCTTTGGCTGTTTGCCTGTGTGTTGGTCTCAGGGCTGATTGCAGAGAAATCAGACAAGTACCATGCTA
GAAAGGACCTATATACCGTTAGGATCAGTATATAGGCATCACTGGGGACACAGGCCTCCTACCTGACCCT
TCCTGATTGACAGCCTTGTGAGAGCTACTCTGAAGAGACCTGCTTCCCTTTCCTCTCTCCAAACCAGGGT
CCCAGGGACCGGAGCAGAGGGGCAACATGACACTGGACCTCACTCACGGTCTGCTTCTGGGTGCTCTGAA
CCTGCCTTCTGACTGCAAGTACTGGTGCAGTCTGACACAAAGTTCTCGTGGCAGGTAGGACTGCTTCACT
GTTCCTTTGGAGGACTCTTAATTGAACTTTACGGCCAGAAGGACTGCCCCTCTCCTTTCTCTTCAAACCA
AAAGGAAATTCTTGGGGTCTCCTGGGCAGATTGCCCACAAAGCCCTTGGAAGTCTGCAGGCCTACAGCTG
CCTTTGTCCCTCTGGGGATTTACAGCCTGTTAATTTCTGCTGCTAACTAGTCACCCTGTGGCCATCATGG
CCTTGCCTAGCCTCTGGGGTTCTCTGTTCCTGCCTGGGGGGGGGGGGGGGGATTAAAAGGCCCTACTACT
AAGGAAATCTGCATGCAGGCAAACTTTGAAGGTAGGGTATGGTTCAGGGGACAAATGGCAGGAACTAGTA
GTTTAACTGAGGGAGGTGAACAGGAGAAGGGTTTCCTGAGCCTGAGATGGGGTGAGTAGTCACGCTGCTG
GGACCAATGGAGTCTAAGCCACTTGGCTAATGGAGTCACTAAAATAAAATAAATTGATGCCTGCTTGTAC
TTTCCCTTCCTCAAAGGTCTTAAGCTTCCTAGACCCGGGGGGGTCGACGCGGCCGCCATGGTCATAGCTG
TTTGACGTCAGGTGGCACTTTTCGGGGAAATGTGCGCGGAACCCCTATTTGTTTATTTTTCTAAATACAT
TCAAATATGTATCCGCTCACGAGACAATAACCCTGATAAATGCTTCAATAATATTGAAAAAGGAAGAGTA
TGAGTATTCAACATTTCCGTGTCGCCCTTATTCCCTTTTTTGCGGCATTTTGCCTTCCTGTTTTTGCTCA
CCCAGAAACGCTGGTGAAAGTAAAAGATGCTGAAGATCAGTTGGGTGCACGAGTGGGTTACATCGAACTG
GATCTCAACAGCGGTAAGATCCTTGAGAGTTTTCGCCCCGAAGAACGTTTTCCAATGATGAGCACTTTTA
AAGTTCTGCTATGTGGCGCGGTATTATCCCGTATTGACGCCGGGCAAGAGCAACTCGGTCGCCGCATACA
CTATTCTCAGAATGACTTGGTTGAGTACTCACCAGTCACAGAAAAGCATCTTACGGATGGCATGACAGTA
AGAGAATTATGCAGTGCTGCCATAACCATGAGTGATAACACTGCGGCCAACTTACTTCTGACAACGATCG
GAGGACCGAAGGAGCTAACCGCTTTTTTGCACAACATGGGGGATCATGTAACTCGCCTTGATCGTTGGGA
ACCGGAGCTGAATGAAGCCATACCAAACGACGAGCGTGACACCACGATGCCTGTAGCAATGGCAACAACG
TTGCGCAAACTATTAACTGGCGAACTACTTACTCTAGCTTCCCGGCAACAATTAATAGACTGGATGGAGG
CGGATAAAGTTGCAGGACCACTTCTGCGCTCGGCCCTTCCGGCTGGCTGGTTTATTGCTGATAAATCTGG
AGCCGGTGAGCGTGGGTCTCGCGGTATCATTGCAGCACTGGGGCCAGATGGTAAGCCCTCCCGTATCGTA
GTTATCTACACGACGGGGAGTCAGGCAACTATGGATGAACGAAATAGACAGATCGCTGAGATAGGTGCCT
CACTGATTAAGCATTGGTAACTGTCAGACCAAGTTTACTCATATATACTTTAGATTGATTTAAAACTTCA
TTTTTAATTTAAAAGGATCTAGGTGAAGATCCTTTTTGATAATCTCATGACCAAAATCCCTTAACGTGAG
TTTTCGTTCCACTGAGCGTCAGACCCCGTAGAAAAGATCAAAGGATCTTCTTGAGATCCTTTTTTTCTGC
GCGTAATCTGCTGCTTGCAAACAAAAAAACCACCGCTACCAGCGGTGGTTTGTTTGCCGGATCAAGAGCT
ACCAACTCTTTTTCCGAAGGTAACTGGCTTCAGCAGAGCGCAGATACCAAATACTGTTCTTCTAGTGTAG
CCGTAGTTAGGCCACCACTTCAAGAACTCTGTAGCACCGCCTACATACCTCGCTCTGCTAATCCTGTTAC
CAGTGGCTGCTGCCAGTGGCGATAAGTCGTGTCTTACCGGGTTGGACTCAAGACGATAGTTACCGGATAA
GGCGCAGCGGTCGTGCTGAACGGGGGGTTCGTGCACACAGCCCAGCTTGGAGCGAACGACCTACACCGAA
CTGAGATACCTACAGCGTGAGCTATGAGAAAGCGCCACGCTTCCCGAAGGGAGAAAGGCGGACAGGTATC
CGGTAAGCGGCAGGGTCGGAACAGGAGAGCGCACGAGGGAGCTTCCAGGGGGAAACGCCTGGTATCTTTA
TAGTCCTGTCGGGTTTCGCCACCTCTGACTTGAGCGTCGATTTTTGTGATGCTCGTCAGGGGGGCGGAGC
CTATGGAAAAACGCCAGCAACGCGGCCTTTTTACGGTTCTGGCCTTTTGC
Features (pLannotate 1.2.2; 21 found; start..end, strand, type, name):
    263..835     +  CDS            DTA: diphtheria toxin fragment A; Corynebacterium diphtheriae tox
    838..910     +  CDS            small t antigen (fragment): SV40 (simian virus 40) small t antigen
    912..977     +  intron         small t intron: SV40 (simian virus 40) small t antigen intron
   1038..1172    +  polyA_signal   SV40 poly(A) signal: SV40 polyadenylation signal
   1192..1209    -  CDS            lacZα (fragment): LacZα fragment of β-galactosidase; lacZ fragment
   1220..1669    +  CDS            Per2 (fragment): PER2_MOUSE - Experimental evidence at protein level: Swiss-Prot protein existence level 1. Transcriptional repressor which forms a core component of the circadian clock. The circadian clock, an internal time-keeping system, regulates various physiological processes through the generation of approximately 24 hour circadian rhythms in gene expression, which are translated into rhythms in metabolism and behavior. It is derived from the Latin roots 'circa' (about) and 'diem' (day) and acts as an important regulator of a wide array of physiological functions including metabolism, sleep, body temper
   3805..3993    +  CDS            Per2 (fragment): PER2_MOUSE - Experimental evidence at protein level: Swiss-Prot protein existence level 1. Transcriptional repressor which forms a core component of the circadian clock. The circadian clock, an internal time-keeping system, regulates various physiological processes through the generation of approximately 24 hour circadian rhythms in gene expression, which are translated into rhythms in metabolism and behavior. It is derived from the Latin roots 'circa' (about) and 'diem' (day) and acts as an important regulator of a wide array of physiological functions including metabolism, sleep, body temper
   4760..4954    +  CDS            Per2 (fragment): PER2_MOUSE - Experimental evidence at protein level: Swiss-Prot protein existence level 1. Transcriptional repressor which forms a core component of the circadian clock. The circadian clock, an internal time-keeping system, regulates various physiological processes through the generation of approximately 24 hour circadian rhythms in gene expression, which are translated into rhythms in metabolism and behavior. It is derived from the Latin roots 'circa' (about) and 'diem' (day) and acts as an important regulator of a wide array of physiological functions including metabolism, sleep, body temper
   5832..5984    +  CDS            Per2 (fragment): PER2_MOUSE - Experimental evidence at protein level: Swiss-Prot protein existence level 1. Transcriptional repressor which forms a core component of the circadian clock. The circadian clock, an internal time-keeping system, regulates various physiological processes through the generation of approximately 24 hour circadian rhythms in gene expression, which are translated into rhythms in metabolism and behavior. It is derived from the Latin roots 'circa' (about) and 'diem' (day) and acts as an important regulator of a wide array of physiological functions including metabolism, sleep, body temper
   6765..6788    +  promoter       chicken β-actin promoter (fragment): No description available
   7339..7485    +  CDS            Per2 (fragment): PER2_MOUSE - Experimental evidence at protein level: Swiss-Prot protein existence level 1. Transcriptional repressor which forms a core component of the circadian clock. The circadian clock, an internal time-keeping system, regulates various physiological processes through the generation of approximately 24 hour circadian rhythms in gene expression, which are translated into rhythms in metabolism and behavior. It is derived from the Latin roots 'circa' (about) and 'diem' (day) and acts as an important regulator of a wide array of physiological functions including metabolism, sleep, body temper
   7486..7519    +  protein_bind   loxP: Cre-mediated recombination occurs in the 8-bp core sequence (GCATACAT). Cre recombinase
   7520..9147    +  CDS            CBRluc (fragment): red-emitting variant of click beetle luciferase human codon-optimized
   9158..9619    -  polyA_signal   PGK poly(A) signal: mouse phosphoglycerate kinase 1 polyadenylation signal
   9633..10436   -  CDS            NeoR/KanR: aminoglycoside phosphotransferase from Tn5; aph(3')-II (or nptII); confers resistance to neomycin, kanamycin, and G418 (Geneticin®)
  10450..10949   -  promoter       PGK promoter: mouse phosphoglycerate kinase 1 promoter
  10973..11006   +  protein_bind   loxP: Cre-mediated recombination occurs in the 8-bp core sequence (GCATACAT). Cre recombinase
  11007..12634   +  CDS            CBG99luc (fragment): green-emitting variant of click beetle luciferase human codon-optimized
  15925..16029   +  promoter       AmpR promoter: bla
  16030..16890   +  CDS            AmpR: β-lactamase; bla; confers resistance to ampicillin, carbenicillin, and related antibiotics
  17061..17649   +  rep_origin     ori: high-copy-number ColE1/pMB1/pBR322/pUC origin of replication
