[The description below was written by a language model from this plasmid's Addgene catalogue record and pLannotate feature annotations shown in this document.]
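Description:
Per2:iLuc is a gene-targeting plasmid built on a homemade backbone for making a knock-in allele at the mouse Per2 locus by homologous recombination in mouse ES cells. It is catalogued as a mammalian expression vector, but it carries no promoter for the insert, because the reporter is meant to be driven by the endogenous Per2 gene after integration. In bacteria it is maintained through a high-copy ColE1/pUC-type origin and ampicillin resistance. Both full sequence records are about 17.7 kb, which does not match the catalogue's size fields (a "total" of 5.1 kb and a backbone of 12.6 kb); those fields appear to be inconsistent.

The feature tables show a series of Per2 coding fragments separated by unannotated stretches, consistent with genomic exons and introns serving as a 5′ homology arm. The last Per2 fragment runs directly into a loxP site followed by the red-emitting click beetle luciferase CBRluc. Next comes a reverse-oriented PGK promoter–NeoR–PGK poly(A) cassette for G418 selection, a second loxP in the same orientation, and the green-emitting luciferase CBG99luc. This layout implies that the targeted allele produces a PER2–red luciferase fusion until Cre excises the floxed CBRluc and neo segment, which places the green luciferase after Per2 and switches the emission colour in Cre-expressing cells. The roughly 3 kb unannotated region downstream of CBG99luc probably provides the 3′ homology arm, though the record does not state this. A diphtheria toxin A cassette with SV40 intron and polyadenylation signals lies outside the Per2 sequence, an arrangement used for negative selection against random integrants.

The associated work concerns dual-colour single-cell imaging of circadian rhythms in the suprachiasmatic nucleus. The depositor notes that repetitive Per2 intron regions assembled poorly in repository sequencing, with several small deletions, but confirms that the plasmid is functional.
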