Addgene plasmid #160293: Per2:iLuc
Purpose: target Per2 gene with a color-switching luciferase cassette in mouse genome and the transfection of the recombinant DNA will lead genomic recombination and make a knock-in allele in mouse ES cells.
Depositing lab: Joseph Takahashi. Depositing organization: University of Texas Southwestern Medical Center. Publication: Dual-Color Single-Cell Imaging of the Suprachiasmatic Nucleus Reveals a Circadian Role in Network Synchrony. Shan Y, Abel JH, Li Y, Izumo M, Cox KH, Jeong B, Yoo SH, Olson DP, Doyle FJ 3rd, Takahashi JS. Neuron. 2020 Aug 4. pii: S0896-6273(20)30529-8. doi: 10.1016/j.neuron.2020.07.012. PubMed 32768389.
Backbone
  Vector backbone: homemade
  Backbone manufacturer: homemade
  Backbone size w/o insert (bp): 12590
  Total vector size (bp): 5100
  Vector type: Mammalian Expression
  Selectable markers: Neomycin (select with G418)
Growth in bacteria
  Bacterial resistance: Ampicillin, 100 μg/mL
  Growth temperature: 37°C
  Growth strain: NEB Stable
  Copy number: Unknown
Gene/Insert
  Gene/Insert name: Per2LUC
  Species: M. musculus (mouse)
  Insert size (bp): 1250
  Promoter: no promotor
  Cloning method: Ligation Independent Cloning
  Sequencing primers: 5′ 5’ ACCTCAGAAGCCAAAGAGGAG; 3′ 3’ GGGTCCATGTGATTAGAAACC
Terms and licenses: Academic/Nonprofit Terms; Industry Terms: Not Available to Industry
Depositor comments: Please note Addgene NGS had a hard time assembling highly repetitive regions in this plasmid. There are several small deletions in the Per2 intron region. Depositor confirms plasmid is functional and recommends perform long, sanger sequencing with relay primers to confirm the exact sequence of this repetitive region.
How to cite: Per2:iLuc was a gift from Joseph Takahashi (Addgene plasmid # 160293 ; http://n2t.net/addgene:160293 ; RRID:Addgene_160293)
